Addgene plasmid #172448: GFP-TPD54
Purpose: Expression of Tumor Protein D52 like 2 (TPD54/TPD52L2) with N-terminal GFP tag
Depositing lab: Stephen Royle. Publication: Tumor protein D54 defines a new class of intracellular transport vesicles. Larocque G, La-Borde PJ, Clarke NI, Carter NJ, Royle SJ. J Cell Biol. 2020 Jan 6;219(1). pii: jcb.201812044. doi: 10.1083/jcb.201812044. PubMed 31672706.
Backbone
  Vector backbone: pEGFP-C1
  Vector type: Mammalian Expression
  Selectable markers: Neomycin (select with G418)
Growth in bacteria
  Bacterial resistance: Kanamycin, 50 μg/mL
  Growth temperature: 37°C
  Growth strain: DH5alpha
  Copy number: High Copy
Gene/Insert
  Gene/Insert name: TPD54 (alt names: TPD52L2; Tumor Protein D52 protein like 2)
  Species: H. sapiens (human)
  Entrez Gene: TPD52L2 (a.k.a. D54, TPD54)
  Promoter: CMV
  Tag / fusion protein: EGFP (N terminal on backbone)
  Cloning method: Restriction Enzyme; 5′ cloning site XhoI (not destroyed); 3′ cloning site MfeI (not destroyed)
  Sequencing primers: 5′ EGFPC2-FP
Resource information
  A portion of this plasmid was derived from a plasmid made by: pCMV-Sport6-TPD52L2 (Open Biosystems clone MHS1010-57728)
Terms and licenses: Academic/Nonprofit Terms; Industry Terms: Not Available to Industry
Depositor comments: Please note: Plasmid contains the A206K EGFP variant.
How to cite: GFP-TPD54 was a gift from Stephen Royle (Addgene plasmid # 172448 ; http://n2t.net/addgene:172448 ; RRID:Addgene_172448)
