[The description below was written by a language model from this plasmid's Addgene catalogue record and pLannotate feature annotations shown in this document.]
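Description:
GFP-TPD54 is a mammalian expression plasmid of about 5.2 kb, built on the pEGFP-C1 backbone, that produces human Tumor Protein D52-like 2 (TPD54, gene TPD52L2) fused at its N-terminus to green fluorescent protein. Transcription is driven by the human cytomegalovirus immediate early enhancer and promoter and terminated by an SV40 polyadenylation signal. The fluorescent protein reading frame comes first, followed by a short remnant of the multiple cloning site that acts as a linker, then the TPD52L2 coding sequence, which was inserted between XhoI and MfeI sites and derives from a commercial cDNA clone. The depositor notes that the tag carries the A206K substitution, and the annotation accordingly identifies it as mEGFP, the monomeric variant that reduces the weak tendency of GFP to dimerise. This is useful when tagging a protein whose localisation could be distorted by tag-driven clustering.

The plasmid is propagated in E. coli from a high-copy ColE1/pUC-type origin under kanamycin selection. A single Tn5 aminoglycoside phosphotransferase gene (NeoR/KanR) serves both hosts. A bacterial bla-type promoter expresses it in E. coli, and the adjacent SV40 enhancer/early promoter, paired with an HSV TK polyadenylation signal, expresses it in mammalian cells, allowing G418 selection of stable transfectants. An f1 origin is also present for single-stranded DNA production. The short ble and bGH poly(A) fragments in the annotation appear to be partial matches within the backbone rather than functional elements. The construct is suited to transient or stable expression for imaging the subcellular distribution and dynamics of TPD54, and the associated publication concerns its role in defining a class of intracellular transport vesicles.
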