Features (pLannotate 1.2.2; 14 found; start..end, strand, type, name):
     61..364     +  enhancer       CMV enhancer: human cytomegalovirus immediate early enhancer
    365..568     +  promoter       CMV promoter: human cytomegalovirus (CMV) immediate early promoter
    613..1329    +  CDS            mEGFP: mEGFP is a basic (constitutively fluorescent) green fluorescent protein published in 2002, derived from Aequorea victoria. It has moderate acid sensitivity.
   1330..1348    +  misc_feature   MCS (fragment): multiple cloning site
   1351..1968    +  CDS            TPD52L2: TPD54_HUMAN - Experimental evidence at protein level: Swiss-Prot protein existence level 1. From Homo sapiens (Human).
   1986..2107    +  polyA_signal   SV40 poly(A) signal: SV40 polyadenylation signal
   2141..2569    -  rep_origin     f1 ori (sequence partly withheld): f1 bacteriophage origin of replication; arrow indicates direction of (+) strand synthesis
   2596..2700    +  promoter       AmpR promoter: bla
   2702..3059    +  promoter       SV40 promoter: SV40 enhancer and early promoter
   3094..3888    +  CDS            NeoR/KanR: aminoglycoside phosphotransferase from Tn5; aph(3')-II (or nptII); confers resistance to neomycin, kanamycin, and G418 (Geneticin®)
   3909..4061    +  CDS            ble (fragment): BLE_KLEPN - Experimental evidence at protein level: Swiss-Prot protein existence level 1. Binding protein with a strong affinity to the bleomycin family of antibiotics. Binds to CL990; an antimitotic-antibiotic compound. From Klebsiella pneumoniae.
   4120..4167    +  polyA_signal   HSV TK poly(A) signal: herpes simplex virus thymidine kinase polyadenylation signal (Cole and Stacy, 1985)
   4258..4274    -  polyA_signal   bGH poly(A) signal (fragment): bovine growth hormone polyadenylation signal
   4496..5084    +  rep_origin     ori: high-copy-number ColE1/pMB1/pBR322/pUC origin of replication
>Addgene plasmid #172448 | GFP-TPD54 | addgene full sequence | sequence record 339277 | Addgene NGS Result
TAGTTATTAATAGTAATCAATTACGGGGTCATTAGTTCATAGCCCATATATGGAGTTCCGCGTTACATAA
CTTACGGTAAATGGCCCGCCTGGCTGACCGCCCAACGACCCCCGCCCATTGACGTCAATAATGACGTATG
TTCCCATAGTAACGCCAATAGGGACTTTCCATTGACGTCAATGGGTGGAGTATTTACGGTAAACTGCCCA
CTTGGCAGTACATCAAGTGTATCATATGCCAAGTACGCCCCCTATTGACGTCAATGACGGTAAATGGCCC
GCCTGGCATTATGCCCAGTACATGACCTTATGGGACTTTCCTACTTGGCAGTACATCTACGTATTAGTCA
TCGCTATTACCATGGTGATGCGGTTTTGGCAGTACATCAATGGGCGTGGATAGCGGTTTGACTCACGGGG
ATTTCCAAGTCTCCACCCCATTGACGTCAATGGGAGTTTGTTTTGGCACCAAAATCAACGGGACTTTCCA
AAATGTCGTAACAACTCCGCCCCATTGACGCAAATGGGCGGTAGGCGTGTACGGTGGGAGGTCTATATAA
GCAGAGCTGGTTTAGTGAACCGTCAGATCCGCTAGCGCTACCGGTCGCCACCATGGTGAGCAAGGGCGAG
GAGCTGTTCACCGGGGTGGTGCCCATCCTGGTCGAGCTGGACGGCGACGTAAACGGCCACAAGTTCAGCG
TGTCCGGCGAGGGCGAGGGCGATGCCACCTACGGCAAGCTGACCCTGAAGTTCATCTGCACCACCGGCAA
GCTGCCCGTGCCCTGGCCCACCCTCGTGACCACCCTGACCTACGGCGTGCAGTGCTTCAGCCGCTACCCC
GACCACATGAAGCAGCACGACTTCTTCAAGTCCGCCATGCCCGAAGGCTACGTCCAGGAGCGCACCATCT
TCTTCAAGGACGACGGCAACTACAAGACCCGCGCCGAGGTGAAGTTCGAGGGCGACACCCTGGTGAACCG
CATCGAGCTGAAGGGCATCGACTTCAAGGAGGACGGCAACATCCTGGGGCACAAGCTGGAGTACAACTAC
AACAGCCACAACGTCTATATCATGGCCGACAAGCAGAAGAACGGCATCAAGGTGAACTTCAAGATCCGCC
ACAACATCGAGGACGGCAGCGTGCAGCTCGCCGACCACTACCAGCAGAACACCCCCATCGGCGACGGCCC
CGTGCTGCTGCCCGACAACCACTACCTGAGCACCCAGTCCAAGCTGAGCAAAGACCCCAACGAGAAGCGC
GATCACATGGTCCTGCTGGAGTTCGTGACCGCCGCCGGGATCACTCTCGGCATGGACGAGCTGTACAAGT
CCGGACTCAGATCTCGAGACATGGACTCCGCCGGCCAAGATATCAACCTGAATTCTCCTAACAAAGGTCT
GCTGTCTGACTCCATGACGGATGTTCCTGTCGACACAGGTGTGGCTGCCCGGACTCCTGCTGTTGAGGGT
CTGACAGAGGCTGAGGAGGAGGAGCTCAGGGCTGAGCTTACCAAGGTGGAAGAGGAAATTGTCACTCTGC
GCCAGGTCCTGGCAGCCAAGGAGAGGCACTGTGGAGAGCTCAAGAGGAGGCTGGGCCTCTCCACCCTGGG
GGAGCTGAAACAGAACCTGTCCAGGAGCTGGCATGACGTGCAGGTCTCTAGCGCCTATGTGAAAACTTCT
GAGAAACTTGGAGAGTGGAATGAGAAAGTGACCCAGTCAGACCTCTACAAGAAGACTCAGGAAACTCTTT
CACAGGCAGGACAGAAGACTTCAGCTGCCCTGTCCACAGTGGGCTCTGCCATCAGCAGGAAGCTTGGAGA
CATGAGGAACTCTGCGACCTTCAAGTCGTTTGAGGACCGAGTTGGGACCATAAAGTCTAAGGTTGTGGGT
GACAGAGAGAACGGCAGTGACAACCTCCCTTCCTCAGCGGGGAGTGGTGACAAGCCCCTGTCGGATCCCG
CACCTTTCTAACAATTGTTGTTGTTAACTTGTTTATTGCAGCTTATAATGGTTACAAATAAAGCAATAGC
ATCACAAATTTCACAAATAAAGCATTTTTTTCACTGCATTCTAGTTGTGGTTTGTCCAAACTCATCAATG
TATCTTAACGCGTAAATTGTAAGCGTTAATATTTTGTTAAAATTCGCGTTAAATTTTTGTTAAATCAGCT
CATTTTTTAACCAATAGGCCGAAATCGGCAAAATCCCTTATAAATCAAAAGAATAGACCGAGATAGGGT
[37 nt withheld, positions 2240-2276]
AAAGAACGTGGACTCCAACGTCAAAGG
[49 nt withheld, positions 2304-2352]
T
[91 nt withheld, positions 2354-2444]
G
[124 nt withheld, positions 2446-2569]
CAGGTGGCACTTTTCGGGGAAATGTGCGCGGAACCCCTATTTGTTTATTTTTCTAAATACATTCAAATAT
GTATCCGCTCATGAGACAATAACCCTGATAAATGCTTCAATAATATTGAAAAAGGAAGAGTCCTGAGGCG
GAAAGAACCAGCTGTGGAATGTGTGTCAGTTAGGGTGTGGAAAGTCCCCAGGCTCCCCAGCAGGCAGAAG
TATGCAAAGCATGCATCTCAATTAGTCAGCAACCAGGTGTGGAAAGTCCCCAGGCTCCCCAGCAGGCAGA
AGTATGCAAAGCATGCATCTCAATTAGTCAGCAACCATAGTCCCGCCCCTAACTCCGCCCATCCCGCCCC
TAACTCCGCCCAGTTCCGCCCATTCTCCGCCCCATGGCTGACTAATTTTTTTTATTTATGCAGAGGCCGA
GGCCGCCTCGGCCTCTGAGCTATTCCAGAAGTAGTGAGGAGGCTTTTTTGGAGGCCTAGGCTTTTGCAAA
GATCGATCAAGAGACAGGATGAGGATCGTTTCGCATGATTGAACAAGATGGATTGCACGCAGGTTCTCCG
GCCGCTTGGGTGGAGAGGCTATTCGGCTATGACTGGGCACAACAGACAATCGGCTGCTCTGATGCCGCCG
TGTTCCGGCTGTCAGCGCAGGGGCGCCCGGTTCTTTTTGTCAAGACCGACCTGTCCGGTGCCCTGAATGA
ACTGCAAGACGAGGCAGCGCGGCTATCGTGGCTGGCCACGACGGGCGTTCCTTGCGCAGCTGTGCTCGAC
GTTGTCACTGAAGCGGGAAGGGACTGGCTGCTATTGGGCGAAGTGCCGGGGCAGGATCTCCTGTCATCTC
ACCTTGCTCCTGCCGAGAAAGTATCCATCATGGCTGATGCAATGCGGCGGCTGCATACGCTTGATCCGGC
TACCTGCCCATTCGACCACCAAGCGAAACATCGCATCGAGCGAGCACGTACTCGGATGGAAGCCGGTCTT
GTCGATCAGGATGATCTGGACGAAGAGCATCAGGGGCTCGCGCCAGCCGAACTGTTCGCCAGGCTCAAGG
CGAGCATGCCCGACGGCGAGGATCTCGTCGTGACCCATGGCGATGCCTGCTTGCCGAATATCATGGTGGA
AAATGGCCGCTTTTCTGGATTCATCGACTGTGGCCGGCTGGGTGTGGCGGACCGCTATCAGGACATAGCG
TTGGCTACCCGTGATATTGCTGAAGAGCTTGGCGGCGAATGGGCTGACCGCTTCCTCGTGCTTTACGGTA
TCGCCGCTCCCGATTCGCAGCGCATCGCCTTCTATCGCCTTCTTGACGAGTTCTTCTGAGCGGGACTCTG
GGGTTCGAAATGACCGACCAAGCGACGCCCAACCTGCCATCACGAGATTTCGATTCCACCGCCGCCTTCT
ATGAAAGGTTGGGCTTCGGAATCGTTTTCCGGGACGCCGGCTGGATGATCCTCCAGCGCGGGGATCTCAT
GCTGGAGTTCTTCGCCCACCCTAGGGGGAGGCTAACTGAAACACGGAAGGAGACAATACCGGAAGGAACC
CGCGCTATGACGGCAATAAAAAGACAGAATAAAACGCACGGTGTTGGGTCGTTTGTTCATAAACGCGGGG
TTCGGTCCCAGGGCTGGCACTCTGTCGATACCCCACCGAGACCCCATTGGGGCCAATACGCCCGCGTTTC
TTCCTTTTCCCCACCCCACCCCCCAAGTTCGGGTGAAGGCCCAGGGCTCGCAGCCAACGTCGGGGCGGCA
GGCCCTGCCATAGCCTCAGGTTACTCATATATACTTTAGATTGATTTAAAACTTCATTTTTAATTTAAAA
GGATCTAGGTGAAGATCCTTTTTGATAATCTCATGACCAAAATCCCTTAACGTGAGTTTTCGTTCCACTG
AGCGTCAGACCCCGTAGAAAAGATCAAAGGATCTTCTTGAGATCCTTTTTTTCTGCGCGTAATCTGCTGC
TTGCAAACAAAAAAACCACCGCTACCAGCGGTGGTTTGTTTGCCGGATCAAGAGCTACCAACTCTTTTTC
CGAAGGTAACTGGCTTCAGCAGAGCGCAGATACCAAATACTGTTCTTCTAGTGTAGCCGTAGTTAGGCCA
CCACTTCAAGAACTCTGTAGCACCGCCTACATACCTCGCTCTGCTAATCCTGTTACCAGTGGCTGCTGCC
AGTGGCGATAAGTCGTGTCTTACCGGGTTGGACTCAAGACGATAGTTACCGGATAAGGCGCAGCGGTCGG
GCTGAACGGGGGGTTCGTGCACACAGCCCAGCTTGGAGCGAACGACCTACACCGAACTGAGATACCTACA
GCGTGAGCTATGAGAAAGCGCCACGCTTCCCGAAGGGAGAAAGGCGGACAGGTATCCGGTAAGCGGCAGG
GTCGGAACAGGAGAGCGCACGAGGGAGCTTCCAGGGGGAAACGCCTGGTATCTTTATAGTCCTGTCGGGT
TTCGCCACCTCTGACTTGAGCGTCGATTTTTGTGATGCTCGTCAGGGGGGCGGAGCCTATGGAAAAACGC
CAGCAACGCGGCCTTTTTACGGTTCCTGGCCTTTTGCTGGCCTTTTGCTCACATGTTCTTTCCTGCGTTA
TCCCCTGATTCTGTGGATAACCGTATTACCGCCATGCAT
